Addgene plasmid #46472: pGEX PLCg2(NC)-SH2
Depositing lab: Bruce Mayer. Depositing organization: University of Connecticut Health Center. Publication: High-throughput phosphotyrosine profiling using SH2 domains. Machida K, Thompson CM, Dierck K, Jablonowski K, Karkkainen S, Liu B, Zhang H, Nash PD, Newman DK, Nollau P, Pawson T, Renkema GH, Saksela K, Schiller MR, Shin DG, Mayer BJ. Mol Cell. 2007 Jun 22;26(6):899-915. 10.1016/j.molcel.2007.05.031 PubMed 17588523.
Backbone
  Vector backbone: pGEX6P1
  Backbone manufacturer: GE Healthcare Biosciences
  Backbone size w/o insert (bp): 4900
  Vector type: Bacterial Expression
Growth in bacteria
  Bacterial resistance: Ampicillin, 100 μg/mL
  Growth temperature: 37°C
  Growth strain: DH5alpha
  Copy number: Low Copy
Gene/Insert
  Gene/Insert name: PLCg2(NC) (alt name: PLCG2)
  Species: H. sapiens (human)
  Insert size (bp): 691
  Mutation: contains amino acids 524-749
  GenBank ID: PLCG2
  Entrez Gene: PLCG2 (a.k.a. APLAID, FCAS3, PLC-IV, PLC-gamma-2)
  Promoter: Tac
  Tag / fusion protein: GST (N terminal on backbone); PreScission (N terminal on backbone)
  Cloning method: Restriction Enzyme; 5′ cloning site BglII (destroyed during cloning); 3′ cloning site EcoRI (not destroyed)
  Sequencing primers: 5′ pGEX-5; 3′ pGEX-3
Terms and licenses: Academic/Nonprofit Terms; Industry Terms: Not Available to Industry
Depositor comments: The molecular weight of the GST fusion protein is approximately 48.8 kDa
How to cite: pGEX PLCg2(NC)-SH2 was a gift from Bruce Mayer (Addgene plasmid # 46472 ; http://n2t.net/addgene:46472 ; RRID:Addgene_46472)
