[The description below was written by a language model from this plasmid's Addgene catalogue record and pLannotate feature annotations shown in this document.]
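Description:
pGEX PLCg2(NC)-SH2 is a bacterial expression plasmid built on the pGEX6P1 backbone for producing a GST fusion of the SH2 region of human phospholipase C gamma 2 (PLCG2) in E. coli. The insert, about 690 bp, encodes amino acids 524–749 of PLCG2; the "NC" in the name suggests that it spans both the N- and C-terminal SH2 domains, although the record does not spell this out. It was cloned by restriction digestion, with the 5′ BglII junction destroyed and the 3′ EcoRI site retained, placing it in frame downstream of the Schistosoma japonicum glutathione S-transferase coding sequence. A PreScission protease recognition site from the backbone lies between GST and the insert, so the tag can be cleaved off after purification. The depositor gives the fusion protein's mass as roughly 48.8 kDa.

Expression is driven by the tac promoter, a strong trp/lac hybrid, followed by a lac operator. The plasmid also carries lacI under the lacIq promoter, supplying enough repressor to keep the fusion off until induction with IPTG. The annotated 5,651 nt sequence additionally shows the AmpR promoter and β-lactamase gene for ampicillin selection and a ColE1/pMB1-type origin of replication. Backbone remnants include bom and rop fragments and a lac promoter/lacZα segment downstream of lacI. The catalogue lists the plasmid as low copy, whereas the automated annotation labels the origin with a generic high-copy description.

The associated publication concerns high-throughput phosphotyrosine profiling with SH2 domains. This is consistent with use of the purified GST-SH2 protein as an affinity probe for tyrosine-phosphorylated binding sites.
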