Features (pLannotate 1.2.2; 17 found; start..end, strand, type, name):
      6..107     -  CDS            yciV (fragment): RNAAM_ECOLI - Also known as trpH From Escherichia coli (strain K12).
    183..211     +  promoter       tac promoter: strong E. coli promoter; hybrid between the trp and lac UV5 promoters
    219..235     +  protein_bind   lac operator: The lac repressor binds to the lac operator to inhibit transcription in E. coli. This inhibition can be relieved by adding lactose or isopropyl-β-D-thiogalactopyranoside (IPTG). lac repressor encoded by lacI
    258..911     +  CDS            GST26_SCHJA: Experimental evidence at protein level: Swiss-Prot protein existence level 1. GST isoenzymes appear to play a central role in the parasite detoxification system. Other functions are also suspected including a role in increasing the solubility of haematin in the parasite gut. From Schistosoma japonicum (Blood fluke).
    951..1637    +  CDS            PLCG2 (fragment): PLCG2_HUMAN - Experimental evidence at protein level: Swiss-Prot protein existence level 1. The production of the second messenger molecules diacylglycerol (DAG) and inositol 1,4,5-trisphosphate (IP3) is mediated by activated phosphatidylinositol-specific phospholipase C enzymes. It is a crucial enzyme in transmembrane signaling. From Homo sapiens (Human).
   1668..1707    +  CDS            rop (fragment): Rop protein, which maintains plasmids at low copy number; rop
   1809..1849    +  misc_feature   bom (fragment): basis of mobility region from pBR322
   1954..2058    +  promoter       AmpR promoter: bla
   2059..2919    +  CDS            AmpR: β-lactamase; bla; confers resistance to ampicillin, carbenicillin, and related antibiotics
   3090..3678    +  rep_origin     ori: high-copy-number ColE1/pMB1/pBR322/pUC origin of replication
   3864..3915    -  misc_feature   bom (fragment): basis of mobility region from pBR322
   3922..3999    +  promoter       lacIq promoter: lacI (mutant); In the lacIq allele, a single base change in the promoter boosts expression of the lacI gene about 10-fold.
   4000..5082    +  CDS            lacI: lac repressor; lacI; The lac repressor binds to the lac operator to inhibit transcription in E. coli. This inhibition can be relieved by adding lactose or isopropyl-β-D-thiogalactopyranoside (IPTG).
   5095..5116    +  protein_bind   CAP binding site: CAP binding activates transcription in the presence of cAMP. E. coli catabolite activator protein
   5131..5161    +  promoter       lac promoter: promoter for the E. coli lac operon
   5169..5185    +  protein_bind   lac operator: The lac repressor binds to the lac operator to inhibit transcription in E. coli. This inhibition can be relieved by adding lactose or isopropyl-β-D-thiogalactopyranoside (IPTG). lac repressor encoded by lacI
   5205..5378    +  CDS            lacZα: LacZα fragment of β-galactosidase; lacZ fragment
>Addgene plasmid #46472 | pGEX PLCg2(NC)-SH2 | depositor full sequence | sequence record 65665 | Full Sequence
ACGTTATCGACTGCACGGTGCACCAATGCTTCTGGCGTCAGGCAGCCATCGGAAGCTGTGGTATGGCTGT
GCAGGTCGTAAATCACTGCATAATTCGTGTCGCTCAAGGCGCACTCCCGTTCTGGATAATGTTTTTTGCG
CCGACATCATAACGGTTCTGGCAAATATTCTGAAATGAGCTGTTGACAATTAATCATCGGCTCGTATAAT
GTGTGGAATTGTGAGCGGATAACAATTTCACACAGGAAACAGTATTCATGTCCCCTATACTAGGTTATTG
GAAAATTAAGGGCCTTGTGCAACCCACTCGACTTCTTTTGGAATATCTTGAAGAAAAATATGAAGAGCAT
TTGTATGAGCGCGATGAAGGTGATAAATGGCGAAACAAAAAGTTTGAATTGGGTTTGGAGTTTCCCAATC
TTCCTTATTATATTGATGGTGATGTTAAATTAACACAGTCTATGGCCATCATACGTTATATAGCTGACAA
GCACAACATGTTGGGTGGTTGTCCAAAAGAGCGTGCAGAGATTTCAATGCTTGAAGGAGCGGTTTTGGAT
ATTAGATACGGTGTTTCGAGAATTGCATATAGTAAAGACTTTGAAACTCTCAAAGTTGATTTTCTTAGCA
AGCTACCTGAAATGCTGAAAATGTTCGAAGATCGTTTATGTCATAAAACATATTTAAATGGTGATCATGT
AACCCATCCTGACTTCATGTTGTATGACGCTCTTGATGTTGTTTTATACATGGACCCAATGTGCCTGGAT
GCGTTCCCAAAATTAGTTTGTTTTAAAAAACGTATTGAAGCTATCCCACAAATTGATAAGTACTTGAAAT
CCAGCAAGTATATAGCATGGCCTTTGCAGGGCTGGCAAGCCACGTTTGGTGGTGGCGACCATCCTCCAAA
ATCGGATCTGGAAGTTCTGTTCCAGGGGCCCCTGGGATCTACAGAACTACATTTTGGGGAGAAATGGTTC
CACAAGAAGGTGGAGAAGAGGACGAGTGCCGAGAAGTTGCTGCAGGAATACTGCATGGAGACGGGGGGCA
AGGATGGCACCTTCCTGGTTCGGGAGAGCGAGACCTTCCCCAATGACTACACCCTGTCCTTCTGGCGGTC
AGGCCGGGTCCAGCACTGCCGGATCCGCTCCACCATGGAGGGCGGGACCCTGAAATACTACTTGACTGAC
AACCTCACCTTCAGCAGCATCTATGCCCTCATCCAGCACTACCGCGAGACGCACCTGCGCTGCGCCGAGT
TCGAGCTGCGGCTCACGGACCCTGTGCCCAACCCCAACCCCCACGAGTCCAAGCCGTGGTACTATGACAG
CCTGAGCCGCGGAGAGGCAGAGGACATGCTGATGAGGATTCCCCGGGACGGGGCCTTCCTGATCCGGAAG
CGAGAGGGGAGCGACTCCTATGCCATCACCTTCAGGGCTAGGGGCAAGGTAAAGCATTGTCGCATCAACC
GGGACGGCCGGCACTTTGTGCTGGGGACCTCCGCCTATTTTGAGAGTCTGGTGGAGCTCGTCAGTTACTA
CGAGAAGCATTCACTCTACCGAAAGATGAGACTGCGCTACCCCGTGACCCCCGAGCTCCTGGAGCGCTAC
AATACGGAAAGAGATATAGGAATTCTATGAGCGGCCGCATCGTGACTGACTGACGATCTGCCTCGCGCGT
TTCGGTGATGACGGTGAAAACCTCTGACACATGCAGCTCCCGGAGACGGTCACAGCTTGTCTGTAAGCGG
ATGCCGGGAGCAGACAAGCCCGTCAGGGCGCGTCAGCGGGTGTTGGCGGGTGTCGGGGCGCAGCCATGAC
CCAGTCACGTAGCGATAGCGGAGTGTATAATTCTTGAAGACGAAAGGGCCTCGTGATACGCCTATTTTTA
TAGGTTAATGTCATGATAATAATGGTTTCTTAGACGTCAGGTGGCACTTTTCGGGGAAATGTGCGCGGAA
CCCCTATTTGTTTATTTTTCTAAATACATTCAAATATGTATCCGCTCATGAGACAATAACCCTGATAAAT
GCTTCAATAATATTGAAAAAGGAAGAGTATGAGTATTCAACATTTCCGTGTCGCCCTTATTCCCTTTTTT
GCGGCATTTTGCCTTCCTGTTTTTGCTCACCCAGAAACGCTGGTGAAAGTAAAAGATGCTGAAGATCAGT
TGGGTGCACGAGTGGGTTACATCGAACTGGATCTCAACAGCGGTAAGATCCTTGAGAGTTTTCGCCCCGA
AGAACGTTTTCCAATGATGAGCACTTTTAAAGTTCTGCTATGTGGCGCGGTATTATCCCGTGTTGACGCC
GGGCAAGAGCAACTCGGTCGCCGCATACACTATTCTCAGAATGACTTGGTTGAGTACTCACCAGTCACAG
AAAAGCATCTTACGGATGGCATGACAGTAAGAGAATTATGCAGTGCTGCCATAACCATGAGTGATAACAC
TGCGGCCAACTTACTTCTGACAACGATCGGAGGACCGAAGGAGCTAACCGCTTTTTTGCACAACATGGGG
GATCATGTAACTCGCCTTGATCGTTGGGAACCGGAGCTGAATGAAGCCATACCAAACGACGAGCGTGACA
CCACGATGCCTGCAGCAATGGCAACAACGTTGCGCAAACTATTAACTGGCGAACTACTTACTCTAGCTTC
CCGGCAACAATTAATAGACTGGATGGAGGCGGATAAAGTTGCAGGACCACTTCTGCGCTCGGCCCTTCCG
GCTGGCTGGTTTATTGCTGATAAATCTGGAGCCGGTGAGCGTGGGTCTCGCGGTATCATTGCAGCACTGG
GGCCAGATGGTAAGCCCTCCCGTATCGTAGTTATCTACACGACGGGGAGTCAGGCAACTATGGATGAACG
AAATAGACAGATCGCTGAGATAGGTGCCTCACTGATTAAGCATTGGTAACTGTCAGACCAAGTTTACTCA
TATATACTTTAGATTGATTTAAAACTTCATTTTTAATTTAAAAGGATCTAGGTGAAGATCCTTTTTGATA
ATCTCATGACCAAAATCCCTTAACGTGAGTTTTCGTTCCACTGAGCGTCAGACCCCGTAGAAAAGATCAA
AGGATCTTCTTGAGATCCTTTTTTTCTGCGCGTAATCTGCTGCTTGCAAACAAAAAAACCACCGCTACCA
GCGGTGGTTTGTTTGCCGGATCAAGAGCTACCAACTCTTTTTCCGAAGGTAACTGGCTTCAGCAGAGCGC
AGATACCAAATACTGTCCTTCTAGTGTAGCCGTAGTTAGGCCACCACTTCAAGAACTCTGTAGCACCGCC
TACATACCTCGCTCTGCTAATCCTGTTACCAGTGGCTGCTGCCAGTGGCGATAAGTCGTGTCTTACCGGG
TTGGACTCAAGACGATAGTTACCGGATAAGGCGCAGCGGTCGGGCTGAACGGGGGGTTCGTGCACACAGC
CCAGCTTGGAGCGAACGACCTACACCGAACTGAGATACCTACAGCGTGAGCTATGAGAAAGCGCCACGCT
TCCCGAAGGGAGAAAGGCGGACAGGTATCCGGTAAGCGGCAGGGTCGGAACAGGAGAGCGCACGAGGGAG
CTTCCAGGGGGAAACGCCTGGTATCTTTATAGTCCTGTCGGGTTTCGCCACCTCTGACTTGAGCGTCGAT
TTTTGTGATGCTCGTCAGGGGGGCGGAGCCTATGGAAAAACGCCAGCAACGCGGCCTTTTTACGGTTCCT
GGCCTTTTGCTGGCCTTTTGCTCACATGTTCTTTCCTGCGTTATCCCCTGATTCTGTGGATAACCGTATT
ACCGCCTTTGAGTGAGCTGATACCGCTCGCCGCAGCCGAACGACCGAGCGCAGCGAGTCAGTGAGCGAGG
AAGCGGAAGAGCGCCTGATGCGGTATTTTCTCCTTACGCATCTGTGCGGTATTTCACACCGCATAAATTC
CGACACCATCGAATGGTGCAAAACCTTTCGCGGTATGGCATGATAGCGCCCGGAAGAGAGTCAATTCAGG
GTGGTGAATGTGAAACCAGTAACGTTATACGATGTCGCAGAGTATGCCGGTGTCTCTTATCAGACCGTTT
CCCGCGTGGTGAACCAGGCCAGCCACGTTTCTGCGAAAACGCGGGAAAAAGTGGAAGCGGCGATGGCGGA
GCTGAATTACATTCCCAACCGCGTGGCACAACAACTGGCGGGCAAACAGTCGTTGCTGATTGGCGTTGCC
ACCTCCAGTCTGGCCCTGCACGCGCCGTCGCAAATTGTCGCGGCGATTAAATCTCGCGCCGATCAACTGG
GTGCCAGCGTGGTGGTGTCGATGGTAGAACGAAGCGGCGTCGAAGCCTGTAAAGCGGCGGTGCACAATCT
TCTCGCGCAACGCGTCAGTGGGCTGATCATTAACTATCCGCTGGATGACCAGGATGCCATTGCTGTGGAA
GCTGCCTGCACTAATGTTCCGGCGTTATTTCTTGATGTCTCTGACCAGACACCCATCAACAGTATTATTT
TCTCCCATGAAGACGGTACGCGACTGGGCGTGGAGCATCTGGTCGCATTGGGTCACCAGCAAATCGCGCT
GTTAGCGGGCCCATTAAGTTCTGTCTCGGCGCGTCTGCGTCTGGCTGGCTGGCATAAATATCTCACTCGC
AATCAAATTCAGCCGATAGCGGAACGGGAAGGCGACTGGAGTGCCATGTCCGGTTTTCAACAAACCATGC
AAATGCTGAATGAGGGCATCGTTCCCACTGCGATGCTGGTTGCCAACGATCAGATGGCGCTGGGCGCAAT
GCGCGCCATTACCGAGTCCGGGCTGCGCGTTGGTGCGGATATCTCGGTAGTGGGATACGACGATACCGAA
GACAGCTCATGTTATATCCCGCCGTCAACCACCATCAAACAGGATTTTCGCCTGCTGGGGCAAACCAGCG
TGGACCGCTTGCTGCAACTCTCTCAGGGCCAGGCGGTGAAGGGCAATCAGCTGTTGCCCGTCTCACTGGT
GAAAAGAAAAACCACCCTGGCGCCCAATACGCAAACCGCCTCTCCCCGCGCGTTGGCCGATTCATTAATG
CAGCTGGCACGACAGGTTTCCCGACTGGAAAGCGGGCAGTGAGCGCAACGCAATTAATGTGAGTTAGCTC
ACTCATTAGGCACCCCAGGCTTTACACTTTATGCTTCCGGCTCGTATGTTGTGTGGAATTGTGAGCGGAT
AACAATTTCACACAGGAAACAGCTATGACCATGATTACGGATTCACTGGCCGTCGTTTTACAACGTCGTG
ACTGGGAAAACCCTGGCGTTACCCAACTTAATCGCCTTGCAGCACATCCCCCTTTCGCCAGCTGGCGTAA
TAGCGAAGAGGCCCGCACCGATCGCCCTTCCCAACAGTTGCGCAGCCTGAATGGCGAATGGCGCTTTGCC
TGGTTTCCGGCACCAGAAGCGGTGCCGGAAAGCTGGCTGGAGTGCGATCTTCCTGAGGCCGATACTGTCG
TCGTCCCCTCAAACTGGCAGATGCACGGTTACGATGCGCCCATCTACACCAACGTAACCTATCCCATTAC
GGTCAATCCGCCGTTTGTTCCCACGGAGAATCCGACGGGTTGTTACTCGCTCACATTTAATGTTGATGAA
AGCTGGCTACAGGAAGGCCAGACGCGAATTATTTTTGATGGCGTTGGAATT
