>Addgene plasmid #46472 | pGEX PLCg2(NC)-SH2 | depositor partial sequence | sequence record 65666 | Insert sequence
AGATCTACAGAACTACATTTTGGGGAGAAATGGTTCCACAAGAAGGTGGAGAAGAGGACGAGTGCCGAGA
AGTTGCTGCAGGAATACTGCATGGAGACGGGGGGCAAGGATGGCACCTTCCTGGTTCGGGAGAGCGAGAC
CTTCCCCAATGACTACACCCTGTCCTTCTGGCGGTCAGGCCGGGTCCAGCACTGCCGGATCCGCTCCACC
ATGGAGGGCGGGACCCTGAAATACTACTTGACTGACAACCTCACCTTCAGCAGCATCTATGCCCTCATCC
AGCACTACCGCGAGACGCACCTGCGCTGCGCCGAGTTCGAGCTGCGGCTCACGGACCCTGTGCCCAACCC
CAACCCCCACGAGTCCAAGCCGTGGTACTATGACAGCCTGAGCCGCGGAGAGGCAGAGGACATGCTGATG
AGGATTCCCCGGGACGGGGCCTTCCTGATCCGGAAGCGAGAGGGGAGCGACTCCTATGCCATCACCTTCA
GGGCTAGGGGCAAGGTAAAGCATTGTCGCATCAACCGGGACGGCCGGCACTTTGTGCTGGGGACCTCCGC
CTATTTTGAGAGTCTGGTGGAGCTCGTCAGTTACTACGAGAAGCATTCACTCTACCGAAAGATGAGACTG
CGCTACCCCGTGACCCCCGAGCTCCTGGAGCGCTACAATACGGAAAGAGATATAGGAATTC
