>Addgene plasmid #46472 | pGEX PLCg2(NC)-SH2 | addgene partial sequence | sequence record 68001 | pGEX5
AGTTCTGTTCCAGGGGCCCCTGGGATCTACAGAACTACATTTTGGGGAGAAATGGTTCCACAAGAAGGTG
GAGAAGAGGACGAGTGCCGAGAAGTTGCTGCAGGAATACTGCATGGAGACGGGGGGCAAGGATGGCACCT
TCCTGGTTCGGGAGAGCGAGACCTTCCCCAATGACTACACCCTGTCCTTCTGGCGGTCAGGCCGGGTCCA
GCACTGCCGGATCCGCTCCACCATGGAGGGCGGGACCCTGAAATACTACTTGACTGACAACCTCACCTTC
AGCAGCATCTATGCCCTCATCCAGCACTACCGCGAGACGCACCTGCGCTGCGCCGAGTTCGAGCTGCGGC
TCACGGACCCTGTGCCCAACCCCAACCCCCACGAGTCCAAGCCGTGGTACTATGACAGCCTGAGCCGCGG
AGAGGCAGAGGACATGCTGATGAGGATTCCCCGGGACGGGGCCTTCCTGATCCGGAAGCGAGAGGGGAGC
GACTCCTATGCCATCACCTTCAGGGCTAGGGGCAAGGTAAAGCATTGTCGCATCAACCGGGACGGCCGGC
ACTTTGTGCTGGGGACCTCCGCCTATTTTGAGAGTCTGGTGGAGCTCGTCAGTTACTACGAGAAGCATTC
ACTCTACCGAAAGATGAGACTGCGCTACCCCGTGACCCCCGAGCTCCTGGAGCGCTACAATACGGAAAGA
GATATAGGAATTCTATGAGCGGCCGCATCGTGACTGACTGACGATCTGCCTCGCGCGTTTCGGTGATGAC
GGTGAAAACCTCTGACACATGCAGCTCCCGGAGACGGTCACAGCTTGTCTGTAAGCGGATGCCGGGAGCA
GACAAGCCCGTCAGGGCGCGTCA
